Addgene plasmid #124387: GB1-His-SAP25-126-186(pL91)
Purpose: E.Coli produced SAP25 SID purified by FPLC nickel column
Depositing lab: Shaun Cowley. Depositing organization: University of Leicester. Publication: Sin3A recruits Tet1 to the PAH1 domain via a highly conserved Sin3-Interaction Domain. Chandru A, Bate N, Vuister GW, Cowley SM. Sci Rep. 2018 Oct 2;8(1):14689. doi: 10.1038/s41598-018-32942-w. PubMed 30279502.
Backbone
  Vector backbone: pLeicester 91
  Backbone manufacturer: University of Leicester
  Vector type: Bacterial Expression
Growth in bacteria
  Bacterial resistance: Ampicillin, 100 μg/mL
  Growth temperature: 37°C
  Growth strain: DH5alpha
  Copy number: Unknown
Gene/Insert
  Gene/Insert name: GB1-His-SAP25-126-186
  Species: H. sapiens (human)
  Insert size (bp): 380
  Entrez Gene: SAP25
  Tag / fusion protein: GB1-Histidine (N terminal on backbone)
Terms and licenses: Academic/Nonprofit Terms; Industry Terms: Not Available to Industry
How to cite: GB1-His-SAP25-126-186(pL91) was a gift from Shaun Cowley (Addgene plasmid # 124387 ; http://n2t.net/addgene:124387 ; RRID:Addgene_124387)
