[The description below was written by a language model from this plasmid's Addgene catalogue record and the feature table of its GenBank file.]
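Description:
GB1-His-SAP25-126-186(pL91) is a 5.9 kb bacterial expression plasmid built on the pLeicester 91 backbone, a pET-style vector for producing recombinant protein in E. coli. It replicates from a ColE1/pBR322-type origin accompanied by the bom region and the rop gene, which moderates copy number (the catalogue lists copy number as unknown). It is selected with ampicillin through the bla (AmpR) gene. An f1 origin is also present, allowing single-stranded DNA production.

Expression is driven by a T7 promoter placed directly upstream of a lac operator, with a plasmid-borne lacI gene supplying the repressor. Transcription therefore requires a host providing T7 RNA polymerase and is induced with IPTG or lactose. A T7 gene 10 ribosome binding site precedes the open reading frame, and the rrnB T1 and T2 terminators plus a T7 terminator lie downstream.

The encoded fusion starts with the B1 domain of streptococcal protein G (GB1), a solubility-enhancing partner, followed by a 6xHis tag and a TEV protease cleavage site. Next comes the human SAP25 fragment, residues 126–186, described in the record as the Sin3-interaction domain (SID). The SAP25 segment itself is not annotated in the feature table, but it presumably occupies the gap after the TEV site. A second 6xHis feature is annotated downstream of that gap, and the record does not say whether it is in frame with the fusion.

The stated purpose is E. coli production of the SAP25 SID with purification on a nickel column by FPLC. The TEV site offers the option of removing the GB1-His tag afterwards. The associated publication concerns SID-mediated recruitment to the PAH1 domain of Sin3A.
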