LOCUS       Exported 5930 bp ds-DNA circular SYN 12-MAY-2021
DEFINITION  E.Coli produced SAP25 SID purified by FPLC nickel column.
ACCESSION   .
VERSION     .
KEYWORDS    GB1-His-SAP25-126-186(pL91)
SOURCE      synthetic DNA construct
  ORGANISM  synthetic DNA construct
REFERENCE   1 (bases 1 to 5930)
  AUTHORS   Chandru A, Bate N, Vuister GW, Cowley SM
  TITLE     Sin3A recruits Tet1 to the PAH1 domain via a highly conserved
            Sin3-Interaction Domain.
  JOURNAL   Sci Rep. 2018 Oct 2;8(1):14689. doi: 10.1038/s41598-018-32942-w.
  PUBMED    30279502
REFERENCE   2 (bases 1 to 5930)
  AUTHORS   .
  TITLE     Direct Submission
  JOURNAL   Exported May 12, 2021 from SnapGene Server 1.1.58
            http://www.snapgene.com
FEATURES             Location/Qualifiers
     source          1..5930
                     /organism="synthetic DNA construct"
                     /mol_type="other DNA"
     primer_bind     1..20
                     /label=T7
                     /note="T7 promoter, forward primer"
     promoter        1..19
                     /label=T7 promoter
                     /note="promoter for bacteriophage T7 RNA polymerase"
     protein_bind    20..44
                     /label=lac operator
                     /bound_moiety="lac repressor encoded by lacI"
                     /note="The lac repressor binds to the lac operator to
                     inhibit transcription in E. coli. This inhibition can be
                     relieved by adding lactose or
                     isopropyl-beta-D-thiogalactopyranoside (IPTG)."
     RBS             59..81
                     /note="efficient ribosome binding site from bacteriophage
                     T7 gene 10 (Olins and Rangwala, 1989)"
     CDS             95..256
                     /codon_start=1
                     /product="B1 domain of Streptococcal protein G "
                     /label=GB1
                     /note="effective as a solubilizing fusion partner (Cheng
                     and Patel, 2004)"
                     /translation="YKLILNGKTLKGETTTEAVDAATAEKVFKQYANDNGVDGEWTYDD
                     ATKTFTVTE"
     CDS             263..280
                     /codon_start=1
                     /product="6xHis affinity tag"
                     /label=6xHis
                     /translation="HHHHHH"
     CDS             287..307
                     /codon_start=1
                     /product="tobacco etch virus (TEV) protease recognition and
                     cleavage site"
                     /label=TEV site
                     /translation="ENLYFQG"
     CDS             536..553
                     /codon_start=1
                     /product="6xHis affinity tag"
                     /label=6xHis
                     /translation="HHHHHH"
     terminator      719..805
                     /gene="Escherichia coli rrnB"
                     /label=rrnB T1 terminator
                     /note="transcription terminator T1 from the E. coli rrnB
                     gene"
     terminator      897..924
                     /label=rrnB T2 terminator
                     /note="transcription terminator T2 from the E. coli rrnB
                     gene"
     primer_bind     complement(978..996)
                     /label=T7 Term
                     /note="T7 terminator, reverse primer"
     terminator      992..1039
                     /label=T7 terminator
                     /note="transcription terminator for bacteriophage T7 RNA
                     polymerase"
     rep_origin      1076..1531
                     /direction=RIGHT
                     /label=f1 ori
                     /note="f1 bacteriophage origin of replication; arrow
                     indicates direction of (+) strand synthesis"
     primer_bind     complement(1163..1182)
                     /label=F1ori-R
                     /note="F1 origin, reverse primer"
     primer_bind     1373..1394
                     /label=F1ori-F
                     /note="F1 origin, forward primer"
     CDS             complement(1646..2506)
                     /codon_start=1
                     /gene="bla"
                     /product="beta-lactamase"
                     /label=AmpR
                     /note="confers resistance to ampicillin, carbenicillin, and
                     related antibiotics"
                     /translation="MSIQHFRVALIPFFAAFCLPVFAHPETLVKVKDAEDQLGARVGYI
                     ELDLNSGKILESFRPEERFPMMSTFKVLLCGAVLSRIDAGQEQLGRRIHYSQNDLVEYS
                     PVTEKHLTDGMTVRELCSAAITMSDNTAANLLLTTIGGPKELTAFLHNMGDHVTRLDRW
                     EPELNEAIPNDERDTTMPVAMATTLRKLLTGELLTLASRQQLIDWMEADKVAGPLLRSA
                     LPAGWFIADKSGAGERGSRGIIAALGPDGKPSRIVVIYTTGSQATMDERNRQIAEIGAS
                     LIKHW"
     primer_bind     2269..2288
                     /label=Amp-R
                     /note="Ampicillin resistance gene, reverse primer"
     promoter        complement(2507..2599)
                     /gene="bla"
                     /label=AmpR promoter
     rep_origin      2680..3268
                     /direction=RIGHT
                     /label=ori
                     /note="high-copy-number ColE1/pMB1/pBR322/pUC origin of
                     replication"
     primer_bind     3169..3188
                     /label=pBR322ori-F
                     /note="pBR322 origin, forward primer"
     primer_bind     3422..3439
                     /label=L4440
                     /note="L4440 vector, forward primer"
     misc_feature    3454..3593
                     /label=bom
                     /note="basis of mobility region from pBR322"
     primer_bind     complement(3519..3538)
                     /label=pRS-marker
                     /note="pRS vectors, use to sequence yeast selectable
                     marker"
     primer_bind     3679..3701
                     /label=pGEX 3'
                     /note="pGEX vectors, reverse primer"
     CDS             complement(3695..3886)
                     /codon_start=1
                     /gene="rop"
                     /product="Rop protein, which maintains plasmids at low copy
                     number"
                     /label=rop
                     /translation="MTKQEKTALNMARFIRSQTLTLLEKLNELDADEQADICESLHDHA
                     DELYRSCLARFGDDGENL"
     CDS             complement(4458..5540)
                     /codon_start=1
                     /gene="lacI"
                     /product="lac repressor"
                     /label=lacI
                     /note="The lac repressor binds to the lac operator to
                     inhibit transcription in E. coli. This inhibition can be
                     relieved by adding lactose or
                     isopropyl-beta-D-thiogalactopyranoside (IPTG)."
                     /translation="MKPVTLYDVAEYAGVSYQTVSRVVNQASHVSAKTREKVEAAMAEL
                     NYIPNRVAQQLAGKQSLLIGVATSSLALHAPSQIVAAIKSRADQLGASVVVSMVERSGV
                     EACKAAVHNLLAQRVSGLIINYPLDDQDAIAVEAACTNVPALFLDVSDQTPINSIIFSH
                     EDGTRLGVEHLVALGHQQIALLAGPLSSVSARLRLAGWHKYLTRNQIQPIAEREGDWSA
                     MSGFQQTMQMLNEGIVPTAMLVANDQMALGAMRAITESGLRVGADISVVGYDDTEDSSC
                     YIPPLTTIKQDFRLLGQTSVDRLLQLSQGQAVKGNQLLPVSLVKRKTTLAPNTQTASPR
                     ALADSLMQLARQVSRLESGQ"
     primer_bind     5502..5521
                     /label=LacI-R
                     /note="LacI, reverse primer"
     promoter        complement(5541..5618)
                     /gene="lacI"
                     /label=lacI promoter
     primer_bind     5824..5843
                     /label=pBRrevBam
                     /note="pBR322 vectors, tet region, downstream of BamHI,
                     reverse primer"
ORIGIN
        1 taatacgact cactataggg gaattgtgag cggataacaa ttcccctcta gaaataattt
       61 tgtttaactt taagaaggag atatacatat gcagtacaaa ctgatcctga acggtaaaac
      121 cctgaaaggt gaaaccacca ccgaagctgt tgacgctgct accgcggaaa aagttttcaa
      181 acagtacgct aacgacaacg gtgttgacgg tgaatggacc tacgacgacg ctaccaaaac
      241 cttcaccgtt accgaaggat ctcatcatca tcatcatcat ggatccgaaa acctgtattt
      301 tcagggcgcc tcctccacct ggctcagcga ggcagagatg atcgcccttg ctggtctgct
      361 gcagatgagc cagggagagc agacacccaa ctgcgtggca agctctctgc cttccaccag
      421 ctgcccagac cctgtctctg tctctgaaga cccaggtccc agtggtgacc agagctgttc
      481 tgggactgac acatgaaatt cgagctccgt cgacaagctt gcggccgcac tcgagcacca
      541 ccaccaccac cactaatgtt aattaagttg ggcgttccta ggctgataaa acagaatttg
      601 cctggcggca gtagcgcggt ggtcccacct gaccccatgc cgaactcaga agtgaaacgc
      661 cgtagcgccg atggtagtgt ggggtctccc catgcgagag tagggaactg ccaggcatca
      721 aataaaacga aaggctcagt cgaaagactg ggcctttcgt tttatctgtt gtttgtcggt
      781 gaacgctctc ctgagtagga caaatccgcc gggagcggat ttgaacgttg cgaagcaacg
      841 gcccggaggg tggcgggcag gacgcccgcc ataaactgcc aggcatcaaa ttaagcagaa
      901 ggccatcctg acggatggcc tttttgcgtt tctacaaact cttttgttta tttttctaaa
      961 tacattcaaa tatgtatccg ctgagcaata actagcataa ccccttgggg cctctaaacg
     1021 ggtcttgagg ggttttttgc tgaaaggagg aactatatcc ggattggcga atgggnnnnn
     1081 nnnnnnnnnn nnnnnnnnnn nnnnnnnnnn nnnnnnnnnn nnnnnnnnnn nnnnnnnnnn
     1141 nnnnnnnnnn nnnnnnnnnn nnnnnnnnnn nnnnnnnnnn nnnnnnnnnn nnnnnnnnnc
     1201 nnnnnnnnnn nnnnnnnnnn nnnnnnnnnn nnnnnnnnnn nnnnnnnnnn nnnnnnnnnn
     1261 nnnnnnnnnn nnnnnnnnnn nnnnnnnnnn nannnnnnnn nnnnnnnnnn nnnnnnnnnn
     1321 nnnnnnnnnn nnnnnnnnnn ncctttgacg ttggagtcca cgttctttaa tagtggactc
     1381 ttgttccaaa ctggaacaac actcaaccct atctcggtct attcttttga tttataaggg
     1441 attttgccga tttcggccta ttggttaaaa aatgagctga tttaacaaaa atttaacgcg
     1501 aattttaaca aaatattaac gtttacaatt tctggcggca cgatggcatg agattatcaa
     1561 aaaggatctt cacctagatc cttttaaatt aaaaatgaag ttttaaatca atctaaagta
     1621 tatatgagta aacttggtct gacagttacc aatgcttaat cagtgaggca cctatctcag
     1681 cgatctgtct atttcgttca tccatagttg cctgactccc cgtcgtgtag ataactacga
     1741 tacgggaggg cttaccatct ggccccagtg ctgcaatgat accgcgagac ccacgctcac
     1801 cggctccaga tttatcagca ataaaccagc cagccggaag ggccgagcgc agaagtggtc
     1861 ctgcaacttt atccgcctcc atccagtcta ttaattgttg ccgggaagct agagtaagta
     1921 gttcgccagt taatagtttg cgcaacgttg ttgccattgc tacaggcatc gtggtgtcac
     1981 gctcgtcgtt tggtatggct tcattcagct ccggttccca acgatcaagg cgagttacat
     2041 gatcccccat gttgtgcaaa aaagcggtta gctccttcgg tcctccgatc gttgtcagaa
     2101 gtaagttggc cgcagtgtta tcactcatgg ttatggcagc actgcataat tctcttactg
     2161 tcatgccatc cgtaagatgc ttttctgtga ctggtgagta ctcaaccaag tcattctgag
     2221 aatagtgtat gcggcgaccg agttgctctt gcccggcgtc aatacgggat aataccgcgc
     2281 cacatagcag aactttaaaa gtgctcatca ttggaaaacg ttcttcgggg cgaaaactct
     2341 caaggatctt accgctgttg agatccagtt cgatgtaacc cactcgtgca cccaactgat
     2401 cttcagcatc ttttactttc accagcgttt ctgggtgagc aaaaacagga aggcaaaatg
     2461 ccgcaaaaaa gggaataagg gcgacacgga aatgttgaat actcatactc ttcctttttc
     2521 aatcatgatt gaagcattta tcagggttat tgtctcatga gcggatacat atttgaatgt
     2581 atttagaaaa ataaacaaat aggtcatgac caaaatccct taacgtgagt tttcgttcca
     2641 ctgagcgtca gaccccgtag aaaagatcaa aggatcttct tgagatcctt tttttctgcg
     2701 cgtaatctgc tgcttgcaaa caaaaaaacc accgctacca gcggtggttt gtttgccgga
     2761 tcaagagcta ccaactcttt ttccgaaggt aactggcttc agcagagcgc agataccaaa
     2821 tactgtcctt ctagtgtagc cgtagttagg ccaccacttc aagaactctg tagcaccgcc
     2881 tacatacctc gctctgctaa tcctgttacc agtggctgct gccagtggcg ataagtcgtg
     2941 tcttaccggg ttggactcaa gacgatagtt accggataag gcgcagcggt cgggctgaac
     3001 ggggggttcg tgcacacagc ccagcttgga gcgaacgacc tacaccgaac tgagatacct
     3061 acagcgtgag ctatgagaaa gcgccacgct tcccgaaggg agaaaggcgg acaggtatcc
     3121 ggtaagcggc agggtcggaa caggagagcg cacgagggag cttccagggg gaaacgcctg
     3181 gtatctttat agtcctgtcg ggtttcgcca cctctgactt gagcgtcgat ttttgtgatg
     3241 ctcgtcaggg gggcggagcc tatggaaaaa cgccagcaac gcggcctttt tacggttcct
     3301 ggccttttgc tggccttttg ctcacatgtt ctttcctgcg ttatcccctg attctgtgga
     3361 taaccgtatt accgcctttg agtgagctga taccgctcgc cgcagccgaa cgaccgagcg
     3421 cagcgagtca gtgagcgagg aagcggaaga gcgcctgatg cggtattttc tccttacgca
     3481 tctgtgcggt atttcacacc gcaatggtgc actctcagta caatctgctc tgatgccgca
     3541 tagttaagcc agtatacact ccgctatcgc tacgtgactg ggtcatggct gcgccccgac
     3601 acccgccaac acccgctgac gcgccctgac gggcttgtct gctcccggca tccgcttaca
     3661 gacaagctgt gaccgtctcc gggagctgca tgtgtcagag gttttcaccg tcatcaccga
     3721 aacgcgcgag gcagctgcgg taaagctcat cagcgtggtc gtgaagcgat tcacagatgt
     3781 ctgcctgttc atccgcgtcc agctcgttga gtttctccag aagcgttaat gtctggcttc
     3841 tgataaagcg ggccatgtta agggcggttt tttcctgttt ggtcactgat gcctccgtgt
     3901 aagggggatt tctgttcatg ggggtaatga taccgatgaa acgagagagg atgctcacga
     3961 tacgggttac tgatgatgaa catgcccggt tactggaacg ttgtgagggt aaacaactgg
     4021 cggtatggat gcggcgggac cagagaaaaa tcactcaggg tcaatgccag cgcttcgtta
     4081 atacagatgt aggtgttcca cagggtagcc agcagcatcc tgcgatgcag atccggaaca
     4141 taatggtgca gggcgctgac ttccgcgttt ccagacttta cgaaacacgg aaaccgaaga
     4201 ccattcatgt tgttgctcag gtcgcagacg ttttgcagca gcagtcgctt cacgttcgct
     4261 cgcgtatcgg tgattcattc tgctaaccag taaggcaacc ccgccagcct agccgggtcc
     4321 tcaacgacag gagcacgatc atgctagtca tgccccgcgc ccaccggaag gagctgactg
     4381 ggttgaaggc tctcaagggc atcggtcgag atcccggtgc ctaatgagtg agctaactta
     4441 cattaattgc gttgcgctca ctgcccgctt tccagtcggg aaacctgtcg tgccagctgc
     4501 attaatgaat cggccaacgc gcggggagag gcggtttgcg tattgggcgc cagggtggtt
     4561 tttcttttca ccagtgagac gggcaacagc tgattgccct tcaccgcctg gccctgagag
     4621 agttgcagca agcggtccac gctggtttgc cccagcaggc gaaaatcctg tttgatggtg
     4681 gttaacggcg ggatataaca tgagctgtct tcggtatcgt cgtatcccac taccgagatg
     4741 tccgcaccaa cgcgcagccc ggactcggta atggcgcgca ttgcgcccag cgccatctga
     4801 tcgttggcaa ccagcatcgc agtgggaacg atgccctcat tcagcatttg catggtttgt
     4861 tgaaaaccgg acatggcact ccagtcgcct tcccgttccg ctatcggctg aatttgattg
     4921 cgagtgagat atttatgcca gccagccaga cgcagacgcg ccgagacaga acttaatggg
     4981 cccgctaaca gcgcgatttg ctggtgaccc aatgcgacca gatgctccac gcccagtcgc
     5041 gtaccgtctt catgggagaa aataatactg ttgatgggtg tctggtcaga gacatcaaga
     5101 aataacgccg gaacattagt gcaggcagct tccacagcaa tggcatcctg gtcatccagc
     5161 ggatagttaa tgatcagccc actgacgcgt tgcgcgagaa gattgtgcac cgccgcttta
     5221 caggcttcga cgccgcttcg ttctaccatc gacaccacca cgctggcacc cagttgatcg
     5281 gcgcgagatt taatcgccgc gacaatttgc gacggcgcgt gcagggccag actggaggtg
     5341 gcaacgccaa tcagcaacga ctgtttgccc gccagttgtt gtgccacgcg gttgggaatg
     5401 taattcagct ccgccatcgc cgcttccact ttttcccgcg ttttcgcaga aacgtggctg
     5461 gcctggttca ccacgcggga aacggtctga taagagacac cggcatactc tgcgacatcg
     5521 tataacgtta ctggtttcac attcaccacc ctgaattgac tctcttccgg gcgctatcat
     5581 gccataccgc gaaaggtttt gcgccattcg atggtgtccg ggatctcgac gctctccctt
     5641 atgcgactcc tgcattagga agcagcccag tagtaggttg aggccgttga gcaccgccgc
     5701 cgcaaggaat ggtgcatgca aggagatggc gcccaacagt cccccggcca cggggcctgc
     5761 caccataccc acgccgaaac aagcgctcat gagcccgaag tggcgagccc gatcttcccc
     5821 atcggtgatg tcggcgatat aggcgccagc aaccgcacct gtggcgccgg tgatgccggc
     5881 cacgatgcgt ccggcgtaga ggatcgagat cgatctcgat cccgcgaaat
//
